Addgene plasmid #106784: gh114
Purpose: expression of gRNA targeting B4GALNT2
Depositing lab: Eric-Paul Bennett. Depositing organization: University of Copenhagen. Publication: A validated gRNA library for CRISPR/Cas9 targeting of the human glycosyltransferase genome. Narimatsu Y, Joshi HJ, Zhang Y, Gomes C, Chen YH, Lorenzetti F, Furukawa S, Schjoldager K, Hansen L, Clausen H, Bennett EP, Wandall HH. Glycobiology. 2018 Jan 5. pii: 4791732. doi: 10.1093/glycob/cwx101. PubMed 29315387.
Backbone
  Vector backbone: pU6 uni
  Backbone manufacturer: Eric-Paul Bennett (Addgene plasmid # 68369)
  Backbone size w/o insert (bp): 2376
  Vector type: Mammalian Expression
Growth in bacteria
  Bacterial resistance: Ampicillin, 100 μg/mL
  Growth temperature: 37°C
  Growth strain: DH5alpha
  Copy number: High Copy
Gene/Insert
  Gene/Insert name: B4GALNT2
  gRNA/shRNA sequence: CCGTGGACTGGGTACCCAAA
  Species: H. sapiens (human)
  Entrez Gene: B4GALNT2 (a.k.a. B4GALT, GALGT2, MGC142235, MGC142237)
  Cloning method: Restriction Enzyme; 5′ cloning site unknown (unknown if destroyed); 3′ cloning site unknown (unknown if destroyed)
  Sequencing primers: 5′ T7NP
Terms and licenses: Academic/Nonprofit Terms; Industry Terms: Not Available to Industry
How to cite: gh114 was a gift from Eric-Paul Bennett (Addgene plasmid # 106784 ; http://n2t.net/addgene:106784 ; RRID:Addgene_106784)
