[The description below was written by a language model from this plasmid's Addgene catalogue record and pLannotate feature annotations shown in this document.]
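Description:
gh114 is a small mammalian-expression plasmid that produces a single CRISPR guide RNA directed against human B4GALNT2, a glycosyltransferase gene. It is built on the pU6 uni backbone and belongs to a validated gRNA collection covering the human glycosyltransferase genome. The catalogue lists the backbone as 2,376 bp without insert, whereas the sequenced record is 3,181 nt. The record does not explain this difference.

The expression unit begins with the human U6 promoter, an RNA polymerase III promoter suited to short, uncapped transcripts with defined ends. A short gap follows in the feature table between the promoter and the scaffold, which is presumably where the 20-nt B4GALNT2 protospacer sits, although it is not annotated. Next comes the Streptococcus pyogenes Cas9 gRNA scaffold, and then a second, partial scaffold fragment. No Cas9 coding sequence is present, so the nuclease must be supplied separately, for example from a co-transfected plasmid or a Cas9-expressing cell line. There is also no mammalian selection marker or reporter.

A single AAV2 inverted terminal repeat lies downstream of the guide cassette. With only one ITR annotated, the plasmid does not look like a functional AAV packaging vector, and the repeat is probably left over from an ancestral backbone. The short bom and rop fragments are likely similar remnants. In E. coli the plasmid replicates from a high-copy ColE1/pUC-type origin and is selected with ampicillin through the bla gene and its own promoter. An f1 origin is also present and would permit single-stranded DNA production. The construct is typically used for transient delivery into human cells to knock out or edit B4GALNT2 in glycosylation studies.
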