Features (pLannotate 1.2.2; 11 found; start..end, strand, type, name):
      1..241     +  promoter       U6 promoter: RNA polymerase III promoter for human U6 snRNA
    271..346     +  misc_RNA       gRNA scaffold: guide RNA scaffold for the Streptococcus pyogenes CRISPR/Cas9 system
    353..396     +  misc_RNA       gRNA scaffold (fragment): guide RNA scaffold for the Streptococcus pyogenes CRISPR/Cas9 system
    444..584     +  repeat_region  AAV2 ITR: inverted terminal repeat of adeno-associated virus serotype 2 inverted
    589..640     -  misc_feature   bom (fragment): basis of mobility region from pBR322
    659..1114    +  rep_origin     f1 ori (sequence partly withheld): f1 bacteriophage origin of replication; arrow indicates direction of (+) strand synthesis
   1115..1164    -  misc_feature   bom (fragment): basis of mobility region from pBR322
   1266..1301    -  CDS            rop (fragment): Rop protein, which maintains plasmids at low copy number; rop
   1396..1500    +  promoter       AmpR promoter: bla
   1501..2361    +  CDS            AmpR: β-lactamase; bla; confers resistance to ampicillin, carbenicillin, and related antibiotics
   2532..3120    +  rep_origin     ori: high-copy-number ColE1/pMB1/pBR322/pUC origin of replication
>Addgene plasmid #106784 | gh114 | addgene full sequence | sequence record 242892 | Addgene NGS Result
GAGGGCCTATTTCCCATGATTCCTTCATATTTGCATATACGATACAAGGCTGTTAGAGAGATAATTGGAA
TTAATTTGACTGTAAACACAAAGATATTAGTACAAAATACGTGACGTAGAAAGTAATAATTTCTTGGGTA
GTTTGCAGTTTTAAAATTATGTTTTAAAATGGACTATCATATGCTTACCGTAACTTGAAAGTATTTCGAT
TTCTTGGCTTTATATATCTTGTGGAAAGGACGAAACACCGCCGTGGACTGGGTACCCAAAGTTTTAGAGC
TAGAAATAGCAAGTTAAAATAAGGCTAGTCCGTTATCAACTTGAAAAAGTGGCACCGAGTCGGTGCTTTT
TTGTTTTAGAGCTAGAAATAGCAAGTTAAAATAAGGCTAGTCCGTTTTTAGCGCGTGCGCCAATTCTGCA
GACAAATGGCTCTAGAGGGCCGCAGGAACCCCTAGTGATGGAGTTGGCCACTCCCTCTCTGCGCGCTCGC
TCGCTCACTGAGGCCGGGCGACCAAAGGTCGCCCGACGCCCGGGCTTTGCCCGGGCGGCCTCAGTGAGCG
AGCGAGCGCGCAGCTGCCTGCAGGGGCGCCTGATGCGGTATTTTCTCCTTACGCATCTGTGCGGTATTTC
ACACCGCATA
[95 nt withheld, positions 641-735]
T
[46 nt withheld, positions 737-782]
C
[141 nt withheld, positions 784-924]
CCTTTGACGTTGGAGTCCACGTTCTTT
[37 nt withheld, positions 952-988]
ACTCTATCTCGGGCTATTCTTTTGATTTATAAGGGATTTTGCCGATTTCGGTCTATTGGTTAAAAAATGA
GCTGATTTAACAAAAATTTAACGCGAATTTTAACAAAATATTAACGTTTACAATTTTATGGTGCACTCTC
AGTACAATCTGCTCTGATGCCGCATAGTTAAGCCAGCCCCGACACCCGCCAACACCCGCTGACGCGCCCT
GACGGGCTTGTCTGCTCCCGGCATCCGCTTACAGACAAGCTGTGACCGTCTCCGGGAGCTGCATGTGTCA
GAGGTTTTCACCGTCATCACCGAAACGCGCGAGACGAAAGGGCCTCGTGATACGCCTATTTTTATAGGTT
AATGTCATGATAATAATGGTTTCTTAGACGTCAGGTGGCACTTTTCGGGGAAATGTGCGCGGAACCCCTA
TTTGTTTATTTTTCTAAATACATTCAAATATGTATCCGCTCATGAGACAATAACCCTGATAAATGCTTCA
ATAATATTGAAAAAGGAAGAGTATGAGTATTCAACATTTCCGTGTCGCCCTTATTCCCTTTTTTGCGGCA
TTTTGCCTTCCTGTTTTTGCTCACCCAGAAACGCTGGTGAAAGTAAAAGATGCTGAAGATCAGTTGGGTG
CACGAGTGGGTTACATCGAACTGGATCTCAACAGCGGTAAGATCCTTGAGAGTTTTCGCCCCGAAGAACG
TTTTCCAATGATGAGCACTTTTAAAGTTCTGCTATGTGGCGCGGTATTATCCCGTATTGACGCCGGGCAA
GAGCAACTCGGTCGCCGCATACACTATTCTCAGAATGACTTGGTTGAGTACTCACCAGTCACAGAAAAGC
ATCTTACGGATGGCATGACAGTAAGAGAATTATGCAGTGCTGCCATAACCATGAGTGATAACACTGCGGC
CAACTTACTTCTGACAACGATCGGAGGACCGAAGGAGCTAACCGCTTTTTTGCACAACATGGGGGATCAT
GTAACTCGCCTTGATCGTTGGGAACCGGAGCTGAATGAAGCCATACCAAACGACGAGCGTGACACCACGA
TGCCTGTAGCAATGGCAACAACGTTGCGCAAACTATTAACTGGCGAACTACTTACTCTAGCTTCCCGGCA
ACAATTAATAGACTGGATGGAGGCGGATAAAGTTGCAGGACCACTTCTGCGCTCGGCCCTTCCGGCTGGC
TGGTTTATTGCTGATAAATCTGGAGCCGGTGAGCGTGGAAGCCGCGGTATCATTGCAGCACTGGGGCCAG
ATGGTAAGCCCTCCCGTATCGTAGTTATCTACACGACGGGGAGTCAGGCAACTATGGATGAACGAAATAG
ACAGATCGCTGAGATAGGTGCCTCACTGATTAAGCATTGGTAACTGTCAGACCAAGTTTACTCATATATA
CTTTAGATTGATTTAAAACTTCATTTTTAATTTAAAAGGATCTAGGTGAAGATCCTTTTTGATAATCTCA
TGACCAAAATCCCTTAACGTGAGTTTTCGTTCCACTGAGCGTCAGACCCCGTAGAAAAGATCAAAGGATC
TTCTTGAGATCCTTTTTTTCTGCGCGTAATCTGCTGCTTGCAAACAAAAAAACCACCGCTACCAGCGGTG
GTTTGTTTGCCGGATCAAGAGCTACCAACTCTTTTTCCGAAGGTAACTGGCTTCAGCAGAGCGCAGATAC
CAAATACTGTTCTTCTAGTGTAGCCGTAGTTAGGCCACCACTTCAAGAACTCTGTAGCACCGCCTACATA
CCTCGCTCTGCTAATCCTGTTACCAGTGGCTGCTGCCAGTGGCGATAAGTCGTGTCTTACCGGGTTGGAC
TCAAGACGATAGTTACCGGATAAGGCGCAGCGGTCGGGCTGAACGGGGGGTTCGTGCACACAGCCCAGCT
TGGAGCGAACGACCTACACCGAACTGAGATACCTACAGCGTGAGCTATGAGAAAGCGCCACGCTTCCCGA
AGGGAGAAAGGCGGACAGGTATCCGGTAAGCGGCAGGGTCGGAACAGGAGAGCGCACGAGGGAGCTTCCA
GGGGGAAACGCCTGGTATCTTTATAGTCCTGTCGGGTTTCGCCACCTCTGACTTGAGCGTCGATTTTTGT
GATGCTCGTCAGGGGGGCGGAGCCTATGGAAAAACGCCAGCAACGCGGCCTTTTTACGGTTCCTGGCCTT
TTGCTGGCCTTTTGCTCACATGT
